Addgene plasmid #198215: pJL1-MBP-DQNAT
Purpose: pJL1 plasmid encoding E. coli maltose binding protein (MBP) modified at the C-terminus with 30 amino acids containing one optimal DQNAT sequon followed by a 6x-His tag
Depositing lab: Michael Jewett. Depositing organization: Northwestern University. Publication: Improving cell-free glycoprotein synthesis by characterizing and enriching native membrane vesicles. Hershewe JM, Warfel KF, Iyer SM, Peruzzi JA, Sullivan CJ, Roth EW, DeLisa MP, Kamat NP, Jewett MC. Nat Commun. 2021 Apr 22;12(1):2363. doi: 10.1038/s41467-021-22329-3. PubMed 33888690.
Backbone
  Vector backbone: pJL1
  Backbone size w/o insert (bp): 1762
  Total vector size (bp): 2986
  Vector type: Bacterial Expression
Growth in bacteria
  Bacterial resistance: Kanamycin, 50 μg/mL
  Growth temperature: 37°C
  Growth strain: DH5alpha
  Copy number: High Copy
Gene/Insert
  Gene/Insert name: MBP_DQNAT
  Insert size (bp): 1224
  Promoter: T7
  Tag / fusion protein: 6x His Tag (C terminal on insert); DQNAT glycosylation tag (C terminal on insert)
  Cloning method: Unknown
  Sequencing primers: 5′ TAATACGACTCACTATAGGG; 3′ GCTAGTTATTGCTCAGCGG
Terms and licenses: Academic/Nonprofit Terms; Industry Terms: Not Available to Industry
How to cite: pJL1-MBP-DQNAT was a gift from Michael Jewett (Addgene plasmid # 198215 ; http://n2t.net/addgene:198215 ; RRID:Addgene_198215)
