[The description below was written by a language model from this plasmid's Addgene catalogue record and pLannotate feature annotations shown in this document.]
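Description:
pJL1-MBP-DQNAT is a compact (about 3 kb) bacterial expression plasmid built on the minimal pJL1 backbone. It is propagated in E. coli through a high-copy ColE1/pUC-type origin of replication and selected with kanamycin via an aminoglycoside phosphotransferase (KanR) gene, which lies on the opposite strand from the expression cassette.

The payload is a single T7-driven cassette: a T7 promoter, the efficient ribosome binding site from phage T7 gene 10, the coding sequence, and a T7 terminator. Transcription therefore depends on a supply of T7 RNA polymerase. The open reading frame encodes E. coli maltose binding protein; according to the annotation, this version lacks the signal sequence, so the protein is not directed to the periplasm. Its C-terminus is extended by 30 amino acids carrying one optimal DQNAT sequon, a preferred acceptor motif for bacterial N-linked oligosaccharyltransferases, followed by a 6x-His tag for purification or detection. The automated feature table does not annotate the sequon or His tag, which presumably fall in the unannotated stretch after MBP. It also flags a short fragment resembling a T7 gene 10B-derived solubility tag just upstream of the terminator; this is most likely an incidental match to phage-derived backbone sequence rather than a designed fusion.

The associated work concerns cell-free glycoprotein synthesis and the enrichment of native membrane vesicles in extracts. In that context the construct would serve as a template producing a model acceptor protein, with one defined glycosylation site that allows N-glycosylation efficiency to be assessed.
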