Features (pLannotate 1.2.2; 7 found; start..end, strand, type, name):
     17..605     +  rep_origin     ori: high-copy-number ColE1/pMB1/pBR322/pUC origin of replication
    633..651     +  promoter       T7 promoter: promoter for bacteriophage T7 RNA polymerase
    683..705     +  RBS            RBS: efficient ribosome binding site from bacteriophage T7 gene 10 (Olins and Rangwala, 1989)
    713..1813    +  CDS            MBP: maltose binding protein from E. coli; malE (mutated); This version of the gene does not encode a signal sequence, so MBP will remain in the cytosol.
   1945..1994    +  CDS            SET1 (fragment): solubility-enhancement tag derived from T7 phage gene 10B
   2002..2049    +  terminator     T7 terminator: transcription terminator for bacteriophage T7 RNA polymerase
   2067..2882    -  CDS            KanR: aminoglycoside phosphotransferase; aph(3')-Ia; confers resistance to kanamycin in bacteria or G418 (Geneticin®) in eukaryotes
>Addgene plasmid #198215 | pJL1-MBP-DQNAT | addgene full sequence | sequence record 393681 | Addgene NGS Result
AGATCAAAGGATCTTCTTGAGATCCTTTTTTTCTGCGCGTAATCTGCTGCTTGCAAACAAAAAAACCACC
GCTACCAGCGGTGGTTTGTTTGCCGGATCAAGAGCTACCAACTCTTTTTCCGAAGGTAACTGGCTTCAGC
AGAGCGCAGATACCAAATACTGTTCTTCTAGTGTAGCCGTAGTTAGGCCACCACTTCAAGAACTCTGTAG
CACCGCCTACATACCTCGCTCTGCTAATCCTGTTACCAGTGGCTGCTGCCAGTGGCGATAAGTCGTGTCT
TACCGGGTTGGACTCAAGACGATAGTTACCGGATAAGGCGCAGCGGTCGGGCTGAACGGGGGGTTCGTGC
ACACAGCCCAGCTTGGAGCGAACGACCTACACCGAACTGAGATACCTACAGCGTGAGCTATGAGAAAGCG
CCACGCTTCCCGAAGGGAGAAAGGCGGACAGGTATCCGGTAAGCGGCAGGGTCGGAACAGGAGAGCGCAC
GAGGGAGCTTCCAGGGGGAAACGCCTGGTATCTTTATAGTCCTGTCGGGTTTCGCCACCTCTGACTTGAG
CGTCGATTTTTGTGATGCTCGTCAGGGGGGCGGAGCCTATGGAAAAACGCCAGCAACGCGATCCCGCGAA
ATTAATACGACTCACTATAGGGAGACCACAACGGTTTCCCTCTAGAAATAATTTTGTTTAACTTTAAGAA
GGAGATATACATATGAAAATCGAAGAAGGTAAACTGGTAATCTGGATTAACGGCGATAAAGGCTATAACG
GTCTCGCTGAAGTCGGTAAGAAATTCGAGAAAGATACCGGAATTAAAGTCACCGTTGAGCATCCGGATAA
ACTGGAAGAGAAATTCCCACAGGTTGCGGCAACTGGCGATGGCCCTGACATTATCTTCTGGGCACACGAC
CGCTTTGGTGGCTACGCTCAATCTGGCCTGTTGGCTGAAATCACCCCGGACAAAGCGTTCCAGGACAAGC
TGTATCCGTTTACCTGGGATGCCGTACGTTACAACGGCAAGCTGATTGCTTACCCGATCGCTGTTGAAGC
GTTATCGCTGATTTATAACAAAGATCTGCTGCCGAACCCGCCAAAAACCTGGGAAGAGATCCCGGCGCTG
GATAAAGAACTGAAAGCGAAAGGTAAGAGCGCGCTGATGTTCAACCTGCAAGAACCGTACTTCACCTGGC
CGCTGATTGCTGCTGACGGGGGTTATGCGTTCAAGTATGAAAACGGCAAGTACGACATTAAAGACGTGGG
CGTGGATAACGCTGGCGCGAAAGCGGGTCTGACCTTCCTGGTTGACCTGATTAAAAACAAACACATGAAT
GCAGACACCGATTACTCCATCGCAGAAGCTGCCTTTAATAAAGGCGAAACAGCGATGACCATCAACGGCC
CGTGGGCATGGTCCAACATCGACACCAGCAAAGTGAATTATGGTGTAACGGTACTGCCGACCTTCAAGGG
TCAACCATCCAAACCGTTCGTTGGCGTGCTGAGCGCAGGTATTAACGCCGCCAGTCCGAACAAAGAGCTG
GCGAAAGAGTTCCTCGAAAACTATCTGCTGACTGATGAAGGTCTGGAAGCGGTTAATAAAGACAAACCGC
TGGGTACCGTAGCGCTGAAGTCTTACGAGGAAGAGTTGGCGAAAGATCCACGTATTGCCGCCACCATGGA
AAACGCCCAGAAAGGTGAAATCATGCCGAACATCCCGCAGATGTCCGCTTTCTGGTATGCCGTGCGTACT
GCGGTGATCAACGCCGCCAGCGGTCGTCAGACTGTCGATGAAGCCCTGAAAGACGCGCAGACTCGTATCA
CCAAGCTAGGTGCGGCCGCAGAACAAAAACTCATCTCAGAAGAGGATCTGAATGGGGCCGCACTCGAGGG
TGGCGATCAGAACGCGACCGGCGGTCATCACCATCATCACCATTAAGTCGACCGGCTGCTAACAAAGCCC
GAAAGGAAGCTGAGTTGGCTGCTGCCACCGCTGAGCAATAACTAGCATAACCCCTTGGGGCCTCTAAACG
GGTCTTGAGGGGTTTTTTGCTGAAAGCCAATTCTGATTAGAAAAACTCATCGAGCATCAAATGAAACTGC
AATTTATTCATATCAGGATTATCAATACCATATTTTTGAAAAAGCCGTTTCTGTAATGAAGGAGAAAACT
CACCGAGGCAGTTCCATAGGATGGCAAGATCCTGGTATCGGTCTGCGATTCCGACTCGTCCAACATCAAT
ACAACCTATTAATTTCCCCTCGTCAAAAATAAGGTTATCAAGTGAGAAATCACCATGAGTGACGACTGAA
TCCGGTGAGAATGGCAAAAGCTTATGCATTTCTTTCCAGACTTGTTCAACAGGCCAGCCATTACGCTCGT
CATCAAAATCACTCGCATCAACCAAACCGTTATTCATTCGTGATTGCGCCTGAGCGAGACGAAATACGCG
ATCGCTGTTAAAAGGACAATTACAAACAGGAATCGAATGCAACCGGCGCAGGAACACTGCCAGCGCATCA
ACAATATTTTCACCTGAATCAGGATATTCTTCTAATACCTGGAATGCTGTTTTCCCGGGGATCGCAGTGG
TGAGTAACCATGCATCATCAGGAGTACGGATAAAATGCTTGATGGTCGGAAGAGGCATAAATTCCGTCAG
CCAGTTTAGTCTGACCATCTCATCTGTAACATCATTGGCAACGCTACCTTTGCCATGTTTCAGAAACAAC
TCTGGCGCATCGGGCTTCCCATACAATCGATAGATTGTCGCACCTGATTGCCCGACATTATCGCGAGCCC
ATTTATACCCATATAAATCAGCATCCATGTTGGAATTTAATCGCGGCTTCGAGCAAGACGTTTCCCGTTG
AATATGGCTCATAACACCCCTTGTATTACTGTTTATGTAAGCAGACAGTTTTATTGTTCATGATGATATA
TTTTTATCTTGTGCAATGTAACATCAGAGATTTTGAGACACAACGTG
